Addgene plasmid #40232: SCORE
Depositing lab: Wolfhard Almers. Depositing organization: Oregon Health & Science University. Publication: Tracking SNARE complex formation in live endocrine cells. An SJ, Almers W. Science. 2004 Nov 5;306(5698):1042-6. 10.1126/science.1102559 PubMed 15528447.
Backbone
  Vector backbone: peYFP-N1
  Backbone manufacturer: clontech
  Backbone size w/o insert (bp): 4733
  Vector type: Mammalian Expression
  Selectable markers: Neomycin (select with G418)
Growth in bacteria
  Bacterial resistance: Kanamycin, 50 μg/mL
  Growth temperature: 37°C
  Growth strain: DH5alpha
  Copy number: Unknown
Gene/Insert
  Gene/Insert name: Snap25b (alt name: score)
  Species: H. sapiens (human)
  Insert size (bp): 2164
  GenBank ID: NM_130811
  Entrez Gene: SNAP25 (a.k.a. CMS18, RIC-4, RIC4, SEC9, SNAP, SNAP-25, SUP, bA416N4.2, dJ1068F16.2)
  Promoter: CMV
  Tag / fusion protein: Venus (C terminal on insert); CFP (N terminal on insert)
  Cloning method: Restriction Enzyme; 5′ cloning site NheI, BspEI, AgeI, XhoI (unknown if destroyed); 3′ cloning site BcII (unknown if destroyed)
  Sequencing primers: 5′ CMV sequence
Terms and licenses: Academic/Nonprofit Terms; Industry Terms: Not Available to Industry
Depositor comments: Please note that Addgene found E713 in the SCORE sensor was Alanine when compared to the depositor's sequence. This result matches the expected Snap25 sequence (GenBank IDNM_130811).
How to cite: SCORE was a gift from Wolfhard Almers (Addgene plasmid # 40232 ; http://n2t.net/addgene:40232 ; RRID:Addgene_40232)
