[The description below was written by a language model from this plasmid's Addgene catalogue record and pLannotate feature annotations shown in this document.]
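Description:
SCORE is a mammalian expression plasmid built on the Clontech pEYFP-N1 backbone that encodes a fluorescent sensor based on the SNARE protein SNAP25b. The catalogue lists the insert as human. Expression is driven by the CMV immediate-early enhancer and promoter and terminated by an SV40 polyadenylation signal.

The catalogue describes CFP at the N terminus and Venus at the C terminus of the insert, but the feature table shows a somewhat different layout. ECFP comes first, followed by a SNAP-family fragment, then Venus, then a second SNAP-family fragment. Venus therefore appears to sit between two portions of the SNAP25 sequence rather than at the extreme C terminus. The annotation tool labels these fragments as rat Snap23, which is most likely a homology-based match to the related SNAP25 sequence named in the catalogue. Placing a cyan donor and a yellow acceptor within one polypeptide is the usual design for an intramolecular FRET reporter, in which conformational change in the SNAP25 portion alters energy transfer between the fluorophores. This fits the associated publication's subject, tracking SNARE complex formation in live endocrine cells.

The plasmid replicates in E. coli from a high-copy ColE1/pUC-type origin and also carries an f1 origin. A single NeoR/KanR gene, placed behind both a bacterial promoter and the SV40 early promoter and followed by the HSV TK poly(A) signal, gives kanamycin resistance in bacteria and G418 selection in mammalian cells. The repository noted one residue that differed from the depositor's sequence but matched the SNAP25 reference sequence.
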