Features (pLannotate 1.2.2; 16 found; start..end, strand, type, name):
     61..364     +  enhancer       CMV enhancer: human cytomegalovirus immediate early enhancer
    365..568     +  promoter       CMV promoter: human cytomegalovirus (CMV) immediate early promoter
    612..1328    +  CDS            ECFP: ECFP is a basic (constitutively fluorescent) cyan fluorescent protein published in 1996, derived from Aequorea victoria. It has low acid sensitivity.
   1404..1793    +  CDS            Snap23 (fragment): SNP23_RAT - Experimental evidence at protein level: Swiss-Prot protein existence level 1. Essential component of the high affinity receptor for the general membrane fusion machinery and an important regulator of transport vesicle docking and fusion. From Rattus norvegicus (Rat).
   1842..2555    +  CDS            Venus: Venus is a basic (constitutively fluorescent) yellow fluorescent protein published in 2002, derived from Aequorea victoria. It is reported to be a rapidly-maturing weak dimer with moderate acid sensitivity.
   2529..2768    +  CDS            Snap23 (fragment): SNP23_RAT - Experimental evidence at protein level: Swiss-Prot protein existence level 1. Essential component of the high affinity receptor for the general membrane fusion machinery and an important regulator of transport vesicle docking and fusion. From Rattus norvegicus (Rat).
   2774..2859    +  CDS            large T antigen (fragment): large T antigen from SV40 (simian virus 40)
   2882..3003    +  polyA_signal   SV40 poly(A) signal: SV40 polyadenylation signal
   3037..3465    -  rep_origin     f1 ori (sequence partly withheld): f1 bacteriophage origin of replication; arrow indicates direction of (+) strand synthesis
   3492..3596    +  promoter       AmpR promoter: bla
   3598..3955    +  promoter       SV40 promoter: SV40 enhancer and early promoter
   3990..4784    +  CDS            NeoR/KanR: aminoglycoside phosphotransferase from Tn5; aph(3')-II (or nptII); confers resistance to neomycin, kanamycin, and G418 (Geneticin®)
   4805..4957    +  CDS            ble (fragment): BLE_KLEPN - Experimental evidence at protein level: Swiss-Prot protein existence level 1. Binding protein with a strong affinity to the bleomycin family of antibiotics. Binds to CL990; an antimitotic-antibiotic compound. From Klebsiella pneumoniae.
   5016..5063    +  polyA_signal   HSV TK poly(A) signal: herpes simplex virus thymidine kinase polyadenylation signal (Cole and Stacy, 1985)
   5154..5170    -  polyA_signal   bGH poly(A) signal (fragment): bovine growth hormone polyadenylation signal
   5392..5980    +  rep_origin     ori: high-copy-number ColE1/pMB1/pBR322/pUC origin of replication
>Addgene plasmid #40232 | SCORE | depositor full sequence | sequence record 51352 | cmv sequence primer
TAGTTATTAATAGTAATCAATTACGGGGTCATTAGTTCATAGCCCATATATGGAGTTCCGCGTTACATAA
CTTACGGTAAATGGCCCGCCTGGCTGACCGCCCAACGACCCCCGCCCATTGACGTCAATAATGACGTATG
TTCCCATAGTAACGCCAATAGGGACTTTCCATTGACGTCAATGGGTGGAGTATTTACGGTAAACTGCCCA
CTTGGCAGTACATCAAGTGTATCATATGCCAAGTACGCCCCCTATTGACGTCAATGACGGTAAATGGCCC
GCCTGGCATTATGCCCAGTACATGACCTTATGGGACTTTCCTACTTGGCAGTACATCTACGTATTAGTCA
TCGCTATTACCATGGTGATGCGGTTTTGGCAGTACATCAATGGGCGTGGATAGCGGTTTGACTCACGGGG
ATTTCCAAGTCTCCACCCCATTGACGTCAATGGGAGTTTGTTTTGGCACCAAAATCAACGGGACTTTCCA
AAATGTCGTAACAACTCCGCCCCATTGACGCAAATGGGCGGTAGGCGTGTACGGTGGGAGGTCTATATAA
GCAGAGCTGGTTTAGTGAACCGTCAGATCCGCTAGCGCTCCGGTCGCCACCATGGTGAGCAAGGGCGAGG
AGCTGTTCACCGGGGTGGTGCCCATCCTGGTCGAGCTGGACGGCGACGTAAACGGCCACAAGTTCAGCGT
GTCCGGCGAGGGCGAGGGCGATGCCACCTACGGCAAGCTGACCCTGAAGTTCATCTGCACCACCGGCAAG
CTGCCCGTGCCCTGGCCCACCCTCGTGACCACCCTGACCTGGGGCGTGCAGTGCTTCAGCCGCTACCCCG
ACCACATGAAGCAGCACGACTTCTTCAAGTCCGCCATGCCCGAAGGCTACGTCCAGGAGCGCACCATCTT
CTTCAAGGACGACGGCAACTACAAGACCCGCGCCGAGGTGAAGTTCGAGGGCGACACCCTGGTGAACCGC
ATCGAGCTGAAGGGCATCGACTTCAAGGAGGACGGCAACATCCTGGGGCACAAGCTGGAGTACAACTACA
TCAGCCACAACGTCTATATCACCGCCGACAAGCAGAAGAACGGCATCAAGGCCAACTTCAAGATCCGCCA
CAACATCGAGGACGGCAGCGTGCAGCTCGCCGACCACTACCAGCAGAACACCCCCATCGGCGACGGCCCC
GTGCTGCTGCCCGACAACCACTACCTGAGCACCCAGTCCGCCCTGAGCAAAGACCCCAACGAGAAGCGCG
ATCACATGGTCCTGCTGGAGTTCGTGACCGCCGCCGGGATCACTCTCGGCATGGACGAGCTGTACAAGTC
CGGAGGTTCTGGTGGTTCTGGTGGTTCTGGTGGTTCTGGTATGGCCGAAGACGCAGACATGCGCAATGAG
CTGGAGGAGATGCAGAGGAGGGCTGACCAGCTGGCTGATGAGTCCCTGGAAAGCACCCGTCGCATGCTGC
AGCTGGTTGAAGAGAGTAAAGATGCTGGCATCAGGACTTTGGTTATGTTGGATGAGCAAGGCGAACAACT
GGAACGCATTGAGGAAGGGATGGACCAAATCAATAAGGACATGAAAGAAGCAGAAAAGAATTTGACGGAC
CTAGGAAAATTCTGCGGGCTTTGTGTGTGTCCCTGTAACAAGCTTAAATCCAGTGATGCTTACAAAAAAG
CCTGGGGCAATAATCAGGATGGAGTAGTGGCCAGCCAGCCTGCCCGTGTGGTGGATGAACGGGAGCAGAT
GGCCATCAGTGGTGGCTTCATCCGCAGGGTAACAAATGATGCCGGTGGTTCTGGTGGTTCTGGTGGTTCT
GGTGGTTCACCGGTCGCCACCATGGTGAGCAAGGGCGAGGAGCTGTTCACCGGGGTGGTGCCCATCCTGG
TCGAGCTGGACGGCGACGTAAACGGCCACAAGTTCAGCGTGTCCGGCGAGGGCGAGGGCGATGCCACCTA
CGGCAAGCTGACCCTGAAGCTGATCTGCACCACCGGCAAGCTGCCCGTGCCCTGGCCCACCCTCGTGACC
ACCCTGGGCTACGGCCTGCAGTGCTTCGCCCGCTACCCCGACCACATGAAGCAGCACGACTTCTTCAAGT
CCGCCATGCCCGAAGGCTACGTCCAGGAGCGCACCATCTTCTTCAAGGACGACGGCAACTACAAGACCCG
CGCCGAGGTGAAGTTCGAGGGCGACACCCTGGTGAACCGCATCGAGCTGAAGGGCATCGACTTCAAGGAG
GACGGCAACATCCTGGGGCACAAGCTGGAGTACAACTACAACAGCCACAACGTCTATATCACCGCCGACA
AGCAGAAGAACGGCATCAAGGCCAACTTCAAGATCCGCCACAACATCGAGGACGGCGGCGTGCAGCTCGC
CGACCACTACCAGCAGAACACCCCCATCGGCGACGGCCCCGTGCTGCTGCCCGACAACCACTACCTGAGC
TACCAGTCCGCCCTGAGCAAAGACCCCAACGAGAAGCGCGATCACATGGTCCTGCTGGAGTTCGTGACCG
CCGCCGGGATCACTCTCGGCATGGACGAGCTGTACAGTGGTGGTTCTGGTGGTTCTCGAGAAAATGAAAT
GGATGAAAACCTAGAGCAGGTGAGCGGCATCATCGGAAACCTCCGCCATATGGCTCTAGACATGGGCAAT
GAGATTGACACCCAGAATCGCCAGATCGACAGGATCATGGAGAAGGCTGATTCCAACAAAACCAGAATTG
ATGAAGCCAACCAACGTGAAACAAAGATGCTGGGAAGTGGTTAATGATCATAATCAGCCATACCACATTT
GTAGAGGTTTTACTTGCTTTAAAAAACCTCCCACACCTCCCCCTGAACCTGAAACATAAAATGAATGCAA
TTGTTGTTGTTAACTTGTTTATTGCAGCTTATAATGGTTACAAATAAAGCAATAGCATCACAAATTTCAC
AAATAAAGCATTTTTTTCACTGCATTCTAGTTGTGGTTTGTCCAAACTCATCAATGTATCTTAAGGCGTA
AATTGTAAGCGTTAATATTTTGTTAAAATTCGCGTTAAATTTTTGTTAAATCAGCTCATTTTTTAACCAA
TAGGCCGAAATCGGCAAAATCCCTTATAAATCAAAAGAATAGACCGAGATAGGGT
[37 nt withheld, positions 3136-3172]
AAAGAACGTGGACTCCAACGTCAAAGG
[49 nt withheld, positions 3200-3248]
T
[91 nt withheld, positions 3250-3340]
G
[124 nt withheld, positions 3342-3465]
CAGGTGGCACTTTTCGGGGAAATGTGCGCGGAACCCCTATTTGTTTATTTTTCTAAATACATTCAAATAT
GTATCCGCTCATGAGACAATAACCCTGATAAATGCTTCAATAATATTGAAAAAGGAAGAGTCCTGAGGCG
GAAAGAACCAGCTGTGGAATGTGTGTCAGTTAGGGTGTGGAAAGTCCCCAGGCTCCCCAGCAGGCAGAAG
TATGCAAAGCATGCATCTCAATTAGTCAGCAACCAGGTGTGGAAAGTCCCCAGGCTCCCCAGCAGGCAGA
AGTATGCAAAGCATGCATCTCAATTAGTCAGCAACCATAGTCCCGCCCCTAACTCCGCCCATCCCGCCCC
TAACTCCGCCCAGTTCCGCCCATTCTCCGCCCCATGGCTGACTAATTTTTTTTATTTATGCAGAGGCCGA
GGCCGCCTCGGCCTCTGAGCTATTCCAGAAGTAGTGAGGAGGCTTTTTTGGAGGCCTAGGCTTTTGCAAA
GATCGATCAAGAGACAGGATGAGGATCGTTTCGCATGATTGAACAAGATGGATTGCACGCAGGTTCTCCG
GCCGCTTGGGTGGAGAGGCTATTCGGCTATGACTGGGCACAACAGACAATCGGCTGCTCTGATGCCGCCG
TGTTCCGGCTGTCAGCGCAGGGGCGCCCGGTTCTTTTTGTCAAGACCGACCTGTCCGGTGCCCTGAATGA
ACTGCAAGACGAGGCAGCGCGGCTATCGTGGCTGGCCACGACGGGCGTTCCTTGCGCAGCTGTGCTCGAC
GTTGTCACTGAAGCGGGAAGGGACTGGCTGCTATTGGGCGAAGTGCCGGGGCAGGATCTCCTGTCATCTC
ACCTTGCTCCTGCCGAGAAAGTATCCATCATGGCTGATGCAATGCGGCGGCTGCATACGCTTGATCCGGC
TACCTGCCCATTCGACCACCAAGCGAAACATCGCATCGAGCGAGCACGTACTCGGATGGAAGCCGGTCTT
GTCGATCAGGATGATCTGGACGAAGAGCATCAGGGGCTCGCGCCAGCCGAACTGTTCGCCAGGCTCAAGG
CGAGCATGCCCGACGGCGAGGATCTCGTCGTGACCCATGGCGATGCCTGCTTGCCGAATATCATGGTGGA
AAATGGCCGCTTTTCTGGATTCATCGACTGTGGCCGGCTGGGTGTGGCGGACCGCTATCAGGACATAGCG
TTGGCTACCCGTGATATTGCTGAAGAGCTTGGCGGCGAATGGGCTGACCGCTTCCTCGTGCTTTACGGTA
TCGCCGCTCCCGATTCGCAGCGCATCGCCTTCTATCGCCTTCTTGACGAGTTCTTCTGAGCGGGACTCTG
GGGTTCGAAATGACCGACCAAGCGACGCCCAACCTGCCATCACGAGATTTCGATTCCACCGCCGCCTTCT
ATGAAAGGTTGGGCTTCGGAATCGTTTTCCGGGACGCCGGCTGGATGATCCTCCAGCGCGGGGATCTCAT
GCTGGAGTTCTTCGCCCACCCTAGGGGGAGGCTAACTGAAACACGGAAGGAGACAATACCGGAAGGAACC
CGCGCTATGACGGCAATAAAAAGACAGAATAAAACGCACGGTGTTGGGTCGTTTGTTCATAAACGCGGGG
TTCGGTCCCAGGGCTGGCACTCTGTCGATACCCCACCGAGACCCCATTGGGGCCAATACGCCCGCGTTTC
TTCCTTTTCCCCACCCCACCCCCCAAGTTCGGGTGAAGGCCCAGGGCTCGCAGCCAACGTCGGGGCGGCA
GGCCCTGCCATAGCCTCAGGTTACTCATATATACTTTAGATTGATTTAAAACTTCATTTTTAATTTAAAA
GGATCTAGGTGAAGATCCTTTTTGATAATCTCATGACCAAAATCCCTTAACGTGAGTTTTCGTTCCACTG
AGCGTCAGACCCCGTAGAAAAGATCAAAGGATCTTCTTGAGATCCTTTTTTTCTGCGCGTAATCTGCTGC
TTGCAAACAAAAAAACCACCGCTACCAGCGGTGGTTTGTTTGCCGGATCAAGAGCTACCAACTCTTTTTC
CGAAGGTAACTGGCTTCAGCAGAGCGCAGATACCAAATACTGTCCTTCTAGTGTAGCCGTAGTTAGGCCA
CCACTTCAAGAACTCTGTAGCACCGCCTACATACCTCGCTCTGCTAATCCTGTTACCAGTGGCTGCTGCC
AGTGGCGATAAGTCGTGTCTTACCGGGTTGGACTCAAGACGATAGTTACCGGATAAGGCGCAGCGGTCGG
GCTGAACGGGGGGTTCGTGCACACAGCCCAGCTTGGAGCGAACGACCTACACCGAACTGAGATACCTACA
GCGTGAGCTATGAGAAAGCGCCACGCTTCCCGAAGGGAGAAAGGCGGACAGGTATCCGGTAAGCGGCAGG
GTCGGAACAGGAGAGCGCACGAGGGAGCTTCCAGGGGGAAACGCCTGGTATCTTTATAGTCCTGTCGGGT
TTCGCCACCTCTGACTTGAGCGTCGATTTTTGTGATGCTCGTCAGGGGGGCGGAGCCTATGGAAAAACGC
CAGCAACGCGGCCTTTTTACGGTTCCTGGCCTTTTGCTGGCCTTTTGCTCACATGTTCTTTCCTGCGTTA
TCCCCTGATTCTGTGGATAACCGTATTACCGCCATGCAT
