>Addgene plasmid #40232 | SCORE | addgene partial sequence | sequence record 53566 | CMV-F 5'-CGCAAATGGGCGGTAGGCGTG-3'
TTTAGCAGAGCTGGTTTAGTGAACCGTCAGATCCGCTAGCGCTACCGGTCGCCACCATGGTGAGCAAGGG
CGAGGAGCTGTTCACCGGGGTGGTGCCCATCCTGGTCGAGCTGGACGGCGACGTAAACGGCCACAAGTTC
AGCGTGTCCGGCGAGGGCGAGGGCGATGCCACCTACGGCAAGCTGACCCTGAAGTTCATCTGCACCACCG
GCAAGCTGCCCGTGCCCTGGCCCACCCTCGTGACCACCCTGACCTGGGGCGTGCAGTGCTTCAGCCGCTA
CCCCGACCACATGAAGCAGCACGACTTCTTCAAGTCCGCCATGCCCGAAGGCTACGTCCAGGAGCGCACC
ATCTTCTTCAAGGACGACGGCAACTACAAGACCCGCGCCGAGGTGAAGTTCGAGGGCGACACCCTGGTGA
ACCGCATCGAGCTGAAGGGCATCGACTTCAAGGAGGACGGCAACATCCTGGGGCACAAGCTGGAGTACAA
CTACATCAGCCACAACGTCTATATCACCGCCGACAAGCAGAAGAACGGCATCAAGGCCAACTTCAAGATC
CGCCACAACATCGAGGACGGCAGCGTGCAGCTCGCCGACCACTACCAGCAGAACACCCCCATCGGCGACG
GCCCCGTGCTGCTGCCCGACAACCACTACCTGAGCACCCAGTCCGCCCTGAGCAAAGACCCCAACGAGAA
GCGCGATCACATGGTCCTGCTGGAGTTCGTGACCGCCGCCGGGATCACTCTCGGCATGGACGAGCTGTAC
AAGTCCGGAGGTTCTGGTGGTTCTGGTGGTTCTGGTGGTTCTGGTATGGCCGAAGACGCAGACATG
