>Addgene plasmid #40232 | SCORE | addgene partial sequence | sequence record 53567 | SV40-pA-R
TTAACAACAACAATTGCATTCATTTTATGTTTCAGGTTCAGGGGGAGGTGTGGGAGGTTTTTTAAAGCAA
GTAAAACCTCTACAAATGTGGTATGGCTGATTATGATCATTAACCACTTCCCAGCATCTTTGTTGCACGT
TGGTTGGCTTCATCAATTCTGGTTTTGTTGGAATCAGCCTTCTCCATGATCCTGTCGATCTGGCGATTCT
GGGTGTCAATCTCATTGCCCATGTCTAGAGCCATATGGCGGAGGTTTCCGATGATGCCGCTCACCTGCTC
TAGGTTTTCATCCATTTCATTTTCTCGAGAACCACCAGAACCACCACTGTACAGCTCGTCCATGCCGAGA
GTGATCCCGGCGGCGGTCACGAACTCCAGCAGGACCATGTGATCGCGCTTCTCGTTGGGGTCTTTGCTCA
GGGCGGACTGGTAGCTCAGGTAGTGGTTGTCGGGCAGCAGCACGGGGCCGTCGCCGATGGGGGTGTTCTG
CTGGTAGTGGTCGGCGAGCTGCACGCCGCCGTCCTCGATGTTGTGGCGGATCTTGAAGTTGGCCTTGATG
CCGTTCTTCTGCTTGTCGGCGGTGATATAGACGTTGTGGCTGTTGTAGTTGTACTCCAGCTTGTGCCCCA
GGATGTTGCCGTCCTCCTTGAAGTCGATGCCCTTCAGCTCGATGCGGTTCACCAGGGTGTCGCCCTCGAA
CTTCACCTCGGCGCGGGTCTTGTAGTTGCCGTCGTCCTTGAAGAAGATGGTGCGCTCCTGGACGTAGCCT
TCGGGCATGGCGGACTTGAA
