>Addgene plasmid #40232 | SCORE | addgene partial sequence | sequence record 54813 | hSnap25b-R 5'-GATTTGGTCCATCCCTTCCT-3'
CATAACCAAAGTCCTGATGCCAGCATCTTTACTCTCTTCAACCAGCTGCAGCATGCGACGGGTGCTTTCC
AGGGACTCATCAGCCAGCTGGTCAGCCCTCCTCTGCATCTCCTCCAGCTCATTGCGCATGTCTGCGTCTT
CGGCCATACCAGAACCACCAGAACCACCAGAACCACCAGAACCTCCGGACTTGTACAGCTCGTCCATGCC
GAGAGTGATCCCGGCGGCGGTCACGAACTCCAGCAGGACCATGTGATCGCGCTTCTCGTTGGGGTCTTTG
CTCAGGGCGGACTGGGTGCTCAGGTAGTGGTTGTCGGGCAGCAGCACGGGGCCGTCGCCGATGGGGGTGT
TCTGCTGGTAGTGGTCGGCGAGCTGCACGCTGCCGTCCTCGATGTTGTGGCGGATCTTGAAGTTGGCCTT
GATGCCGTTCTTCTGCTTGTCGGCGGTGATATAGACGTTGTGGCTGATGTAGTTGTACTCCAGCTTGTGC
CCCAGGATGTTGCCGTCCTCCTTGAAGTCGATGCCCTTCAGCTCGATGCGGTTCACCAGGGTGTCGCCCT
CGAACTTCACCTCGGCGCGGGTCTTGTAGTTGCCGTCGTCCTTGAAGAAGATGGTGCGCTCCTGGACGTA
GCCTTCGGGCATGGCGGACTTGAAGAAGTCGTGCTGCTTCATGTGGTCGGGGTAGCGGCTGAAGCACTGC
ACGCCCCAGGTCAGGGTGGTCACGAGGGTGGGCCAGGGCACGGGCAGCTTGCCGGTGGTGCAGATGAACT
TCAGGGTCAGCTTGCCGTA
